Addgene plasmid #65661: pFRT-TODestFLAGHA_RBPMS_KDR_F27A
Purpose: FLAG-HA expression vector with RBPMS carrying mutation F27A and encoding silent mutation to render resistant to siRNA R2 (Farazi et al. 2014)
Depositing lab: Thomas Tuschl. Depositing organization: Rockefeller University. Publication: Structural basis underlying CAC RNA recognition by the RRM domain of dimeric RNA-binding protein RBPMS. Teplova M, Farazi TA, Tuschl T, Patel DJ. Q Rev Biophys. 2015 Sep 8:1-11. 10.1017/S0033583515000207 PubMed 26347403.
Backbone
  Vector backbone: pcDNA5/FRT/TO
  Backbone manufacturer: Life Technologies, Modified by Tuschl lab
  Backbone size w/o insert (bp): 5372
  Vector type: Mammalian Expression
  Selectable markers: Hygromycin, Blasticidin
Growth in bacteria
  Bacterial resistance: Ampicillin, 100 μg/mL
  Growth temperature: 37°C
  Growth strain: Top10
  Copy number: Unknown
Gene/Insert
  Gene/Insert name: RBPMS
  Species: H. sapiens (human)
  Insert size (bp): 633
  Mutation: changed phenylalanine 27 to alanine (KDR background)
  GenBank ID: NM_001008710
  Entrez Gene: RBPMS (a.k.a. HERMES)
  Promoter: CMV, 2x Tet
  Tag / fusion protein: FLAG HA (N terminal on backbone)
  Cloning method: Gateway Cloning
  Sequencing primers: 5′ CMV Forward; 3′ BGH Reverse
Terms and licenses: Academic/Nonprofit Terms; Industry Terms: Not Available to Industry
How to cite: pFRT-TODestFLAGHA_RBPMS_KDR_F27A was a gift from Thomas Tuschl (Addgene plasmid # 65661 ; http://n2t.net/addgene:65661 ; RRID:Addgene_65661)
