[The description below was written by a language model from this plasmid's Addgene catalogue record and pLannotate feature annotations shown in this document.]
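Description:
pFRT-TODestFLAGHA_RBPMS_KDR_F27A is a mammalian expression plasmid built on a laboratory-modified pcDNA5/FRT/TO backbone, designed for tetracycline-regulated expression of a tagged human RBPMS (HERMES) mutant. It is propagated in E. coli through a high-copy ColE1/pUC-type origin with ampicillin selection (AmpR under its own bla promoter). The annotated full sequence is about 6 kb, consistent with a roughly 5.4 kb backbone carrying a 633 bp insert.

The expression cassette uses the CMV enhancer/promoter followed by two tet operator sites. The automated annotation calls these operators fragments of tet-responsive promoters. In cells that express the Tet repressor, transcription stays off until tetracycline or doxycycline is added. Downstream, a backbone-encoded N-terminal FLAG-HA tag (only the FLAG portion is picked up by the annotation) is joined to the RBPMS coding sequence. The coding sequence is flanked by attB1 and attB2 sites left by Gateway recombination, and the cassette ends with the bGH polyadenylation signal. V5 tag matches are also annotated, one of them downstream of attB2, but the record does not describe a V5 fusion.

The insert carries the F27A substitution in a "KDR" background, meaning silent changes that make the transcript resistant to a specific RBPMS siRNA. An FRT site sits directly upstream of a hygromycin resistance gene with an SV40 poly(A) and no annotated promoter. This is the usual arrangement for Flp-mediated integration into a host line's genomic FRT site, which activates hygromycin resistance. The blasticidin listed as a marker has no corresponding feature in the table and probably refers to selection of the Tet-repressor host line.

The construct suits inducible, single-locus expression of the mutant protein for knockdown-rescue and affinity-purification experiments. The associated study concerns CAC RNA recognition by the RBPMS RRM domain.
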