Features (pLannotate 1.2.2; 27 found; start..end, strand, type, name):
      1..42      +  CDS            V5 tag: epitope tag from simian virus 5
     70..122     -  misc_feature   bom (fragment): basis of mobility region from pBR322
    277..656     +  enhancer       CMV enhancer: human cytomegalovirus immediate early enhancer
    729..746     -  promoter       CMV promoter (fragment): human cytomegalovirus (CMV) immediate early promoter
    809..860     +  promoter       CMVd2 promoter: truncated human cytomegalovirus (CMV) immediate early promoter that yields moderately reduced expression relative to the full-length promoter
    862..881     +  promoter       PLtetO-1 promoter (fragment): modified phage lambda PL promoter with tet operator sites (Lutz and Bujard, 1997)
    883..902     +  promoter       PLtetO-1 promoter (fragment): modified phage lambda PL promoter with tet operator sites (Lutz and Bujard, 1997)
    910..943     +  promoter       TRE3GV promoter (fragment): 3rd-generation Tet-responsive promoter that can be activated by binding of Tet-On® 3G, optimized for retroviral and lentiviral vectors
   1038..1058    +  CDS            FLAG (fragment): FLAG® epitope tag, followed by an enterokinase cleavage site
   1101..1125    +  protein_bind   attB1: mutant version of attB; recombination site for the Gateway® BP reaction BP Clonase™
   1152..1739    +  CDS            RBPMS: RBPMS_HUMAN - Also known as HERMES. Experimental evidence at protein level: Swiss-Prot protein existence level 1. Acts as a coactivator of transcriptional activity. Required to increase TGFB1/Smad-mediated transactivation. Acts through SMAD2, SMAD3 and SMAD4 to increase transcriptional activity. Increases phosphorylation of SMAD2 and SMAD3 on their C-terminal SSXS motif, possibly through recruitment of TGFBR1. Promotes the nuclear accumulation of SMAD2, SMAD3 and SMAD4 proteins (PubMed:26347403). Binds to poly(A) RNA (PubMed:17099224, PubMed:26347403). From Homo sapiens (Human).
   1766..1790    -  protein_bind   attB2: mutant version of attB; recombination site for the Gateway® BP reaction BP Clonase™
   1843..1884    +  CDS            V5 tag: epitope tag from simian virus 5
   1970..2194    +  polyA_signal   bGH poly(A) signal: bovine growth hormone polyadenylation signal
   2198..2219    +  promoter       SV40 promoter (fragment): SV40 enhancer and early promoter
   2240..2473    +  rep_origin     f1 ori (fragment) (sequence partly withheld): f1 bacteriophage origin of replication; arrow indicates direction of (+) strand synthesis
   2478..2525    +  protein_bind   FRT: FLP-mediated recombination occurs in the 8-bp core sequence TCTAGAAA (Turan and Bode, 2011). FLP recombinase from the Saccharomyces cerevisiae 2μ plasmid
   2533..3555    +  CDS            HygR: aminoglycoside phosphotransferase from E. coli; aph(4)-Ia; confers resistance to hygromycin
   3565..3690    +  CDS            ble (fragment): BLE_KLEPN - Experimental evidence at protein level: Swiss-Prot protein existence level 1. Binding protein with a strong affinity to the bleomycin family of antibiotics. Binds to CL990; an antimitotic-antibiotic compound. From Klebsiella pneumoniae.
   3685..3806    +  polyA_signal   SV40 poly(A) signal: SV40 polyadenylation signal
   3879..3895    -  protein_bind   lac operator: The lac repressor binds to the lac operator to inhibit transcription in E. coli. This inhibition can be relieved by adding lactose or isopropyl-β-D-thiogalactopyranoside (IPTG). lac repressor encoded by lacI
   3903..3933    -  promoter       lac promoter: promoter for the E. coli lac operon
   3948..3969    -  protein_bind   CAP binding site: CAP binding activates transcription in the presence of cAMP. E. coli catabolite activator protein
   3982..4074    -  CDS            lacI (fragment): lac repressor; lacI; The lac repressor binds to the lac operator to inhibit transcription in E. coli. This inhibition can be relieved by adding lactose or isopropyl-β-D-thiogalactopyranoside (IPTG).
   4257..4845    -  rep_origin     ori: high-copy-number ColE1/pMB1/pBR322/pUC origin of replication
   5016..5876    -  CDS            AmpR: β-lactamase; bla; confers resistance to ampicillin, carbenicillin, and related antibiotics
   5877..5981    -  promoter       AmpR promoter: bla
>Addgene plasmid #65661 | pFRT-TODestFLAGHA_RBPMS_KDR_F27A | depositor full sequence | sequence record 111634 | pFRT-TODestFLAGHA_RBPMS_KDR_F27A sequence 6012 bps
GGTAAGCCTATCCCTAACCCTCTCCTCGGTCTCGATTCTACGGACGGATCGGGAGATCTCCCGATCCCCT
ATGGTGCACTCTCAGTACAATCTGCTCTGATGCCGCATAGTTAAGCCAGTATCTGCTCCCTGCTTGTGTG
TTGGAGGTCGCTGAGTAGTGCGCGAGCAAAATTTAAGCTACAACAAGGCAAGGCTTGACCGACAATTGCA
TGAAGAATCTGCTTAGGGTTAGGCGTTTTGCGCTGCTTCGCGATGTACGGGCCAGATATACGCGTTGACA
TTGATTATTGACTAGTTATTAATAGTAATCAATTACGGGGTCATTAGTTCATAGCCCATATATGGAGTTC
CGCGTTACATAACTTACGGTAAATGGCCCGCCTGGCTGACCGCCCAACGACCCCCGCCCATTGACGTCAA
TAATGACGTATGTTCCCATAGTAACGCCAATAGGGACTTTCCATTGACGTCAATGGGTGGAGTATTTACG
GTAAACTGCCCACTTGGCAGTACATCAAGTGTATCATATGCCAAGTACGCCCCCTATTGACGTCAATGAC
GGTAAATGGCCCGCCTGGCATTATGCCCAGTACATGACCTTATGGGACTTTCCTACTTGGCAGTACATCT
ACGTATTAGTCATCGCTATTACCATGGTGATGCGGTTTTGGCAGTACATCAATGGGCGTGGATAGCGGTT
TGACTCACGGGGATTTCCAAGTCTCCACCCCATTGACGTCAATGGGAGTTTGTTTTGGAACCAAAATCAA
CGGGACTTTCCAAAATGTCGTAACAACTCCGCCCCATTGACGCAAATGGGCGGTAGGCGTGTACGGTGGG
AGGTCTATATAAGCAGAGCTCTCCCTATCAGTGATAGAGATCTCCCTATCAGTGATAGAGATCGTCGACG
AGCTCGTTTAGTGAACCGTCAGATCGCCTGGAGACGCCATCCACGCTGTTTTGACCTCCATAGAAGACAC
CGGGACCGATCCAGCCTCCGGACTCTAGCGTTTAAACTTAAGCTTGGTACCATGGACTACAAGGACGACG
ATGACAAGTACCCTTATGACGTGCCCGATTACGCTTTGAACCAGATATCAACAAGTTTGTACAAAAAAGC
AGGCTCCACCATGGGAACCAATTCAGTCGACATGAACAACGGCGGCAAAGCCGAGAAGGAGAACACCCCG
AGCGAGGCCAACCTTCAGGAGGAGGAGGTCCGGACCCTAGCTGTCAGTGGCCTTCCTCTGGACATTAAAC
CTCGGGAGCTCTATCTGCTTTTCAGACCATTTAAGGGCTATGAGGGTTCTCTTATAAAGCTCACATCTAA
ACAGCCTGTAGGTTTTGTCAGTTTTGACAGTCGCTCAGAAGCAGAGGCTGCAAAGAATGCTTTGAATGGC
ATCCGCTTCGATCCTGAAATTCCGCAAACACTACGACTAGAGTTTGCTAAGGCAAACACGAAGATGGCCA
AGAACAAACTCGTAGGGACTCCAAACCCCAGTACTCCTCTGCCCAACACTGTACCTCAGTTCATTGCCAG
AGAGCCATATGAGCTCACAGTGCCTGCACTTTACCCCAGTAGCCCTGAAGTGTGGGCCCCGTACCCTCTG
TACCCAGCGGAGTTAGCGCCTGCTCTACCTCCTCCTGCTTTCACCTATCCCGCTTCACTGCATGCCCAGA
TGCGCTGGCTCCCTCCCTCCGAGGCTACTTCTCAGGGCTGGAAGTCCCGTCAGTTCTGCTGAGCGGCCGC
ACTCGAGATATCTAGACCCAGCTTTCTTGTACAAAGTGGTTGATATCCAGCACAGTGGCGGCCGCTCAAG
TCTAGAGGGCCCGCGGTTCGAAGGTAAGCCTATCCCTAACCCTCTCCTCGGTCTCGATTCTACGCGTACC
TGATCCGCGGCCGCATAGATAACTGATCCAGTGTGCCTCGAGTCTAGAGGGCCCGTTTAAACCCGCTGAT
CAGCCTCGACTGTGCCTTCTAGTTGCCAGCCATCTGTTGTTTGCCCCTCCCCCGTGCCTTCCTTGACCCT
GGAAGGTGCCACTCCCACTGTCCTTTCCTAATAAAATGAGGAAATTGCATCGCATTGTCTGAGTAGGTGT
CATTCTATTCTGGGGGGTGGGGTGGGGCAGGACAGCAAGGGGGAGGATTGGGAAGACAATAGCAGGCATG
CTGGGGATGCGGTGGGCTCTATGGCTTCTGAGGCGGAAAGAACCAGCTGGGGCTCTAGGGGGTATCCCC
[124 nt withheld, positions 2240-2363]
C
[91 nt withheld, positions 2365-2455]
AGGGTGATGGTTCACGTACCTAGAAGTTCCTATTCCGAAGTTCCTATTCTCTAGAAAGTATAGGAACTTC
CTTGGCCAAAAAGCCTGAACTCACCGCGACGTCTGTCGAGAAGTTTCTGATCGAAAAGTTCGACAGCGTC
TCCGACCTGATGCAGCTCTCGGAGGGCGAAGAATCTCGTGCTTTCAGCTTCGATGTAGGAGGGCGTGGAT
ATGTCCTGCGGGTAAATAGCTGCGCCGATGGTTTCTACAAAGATCGTTATGTTTATCGGCACTTTGCATC
GGCCGCGCTCCCGATTCCGGAAGTGCTTGACATTGGGGAATTCAGCGAGAGCCTGACCTATTGCATCTCC
CGCCGTGCACAGGGTGTCACGTTGCAAGACCTGCCTGAAACCGAACTGCCCGCTGTTCTGCAGCCGGTCG
CGGAGGCCATGGATGCGATCGCTGCGGCCGATCTTAGCCAGACGAGCGGGTTCGGCCCATTCGGACCGCA
AGGAATCGGTCAATACACTACATGGCGTGATTTCATATGCGCGATTGCTGATCCCCATGTGTATCACTGG
CAAACTGTGATGGACGACACCGTCAGTGCGTCCGTCGCGCAGGCTCTCGATGAGCTGATGCTTTGGGCCG
AGGACTGCCCCGAAGTCCGGCACCTCGTGCACGCGGATTTCGGCTCCAACAATGTCCTGACGGACAATGG
CCGCATAACAGCGGTCATTGACTGGAGCGAGGCGATGTTCGGGGATTCCCAATACGAGGTCGCCAACATC
TTCTTCTGGAGGCCGTGGTTGGCTTGTATGGAGCAGCAGACGCGCTACTTCGAGCGGAGGCATCCGGAGC
TTGCAGGATCGCCGCGGCTCCGGGCGTATATGCTCCGCATTGGTCTTGACCAACTCTATCAGAGCTTGGT
TGACGGCAATTTCGATGATGCAGCTTGGGCGCAGGGTCGATGCGACGCAATCGTCCGATCCGGAGCCGGG
ACTGTCGGGCGTACACAAATCGCCCGCAGAAGCGCGGCCGTCTGGACCGATGGCTGTGTAGAAGTACTCG
CCGATAGTGGAAACCGACGCCCCAGCACTCGTCCGAGGGCAAAGGAATAGCACGTACTACGAGATTTCGA
TTCCACCGCCGCCTTCTATGAAAGGTTGGGCTTCGGAATCGTTTTCCGGGACGCCGGCTGGATGATCCTC
CAGCGCGGGGATCTCATGCTGGAGTTCTTCGCCCACCCCAACTTGTTTATTGCAGCTTATAATGGTTACA
AATAAAGCAATAGCATCACAAATTTCACAAATAAAGCATTTTTTTCACTGCATTCTAGTTGTGGTTTGTC
CAAACTCATCAATGTATCTTATCATGTCTGTATACCGTCGACCTCTAGCTAGAGCTTGGCGTAATCATGG
TCATAGCTGTTTCCTGTGTGAAATTGTTATCCGCTCACAATTCCACACAACATACGAGCCGGAAGCATAA
AGTGTAAAGCCTGGGGTGCCTAATGAGTGAGCTAACTCACATTAATTGCGTTGCGCTCACTGCCCGCTTT
CCAGTCGGGAAACCTGTCGTGCCAGCTGCATTAATGAATCGGCCAACGCGCGGGGAGAGGCGGTTTGCGT
ATTGGGCGCTCTTCCGCTTCCTCGCTCACTGACTCGCTGCGCTCGGTCGTTCGGCTGCGGCGAGCGGTAT
CAGCTCACTCAAAGGCGGTAATACGGTTATCCACAGAATCAGGGGATAACGCAGGAAAGAACATGTGAGC
AAAAGGCCAGCAAAAGGCCAGGAACCGTAAAAAGGCCGCGTTGCTGGCGTTTTTCCATAGGCTCCGCCCC
CCTGACGAGCATCACAAAAATCGACGCTCAAGTCAGAGGTGGCGAAACCCGACAGGACTATAAAGATACC
AGGCGTTTCCCCCTGGAAGCTCCCTCGTGCGCTCTCCTGTTCCGACCCTGCCGCTTACCGGATACCTGTC
CGCCTTTCTCCCTTCGGGAAGCGTGGCGCTTTCTCATAGCTCACGCTGTAGGTATCTCAGTTCGGTGTAG
GTCGTTCGCTCCAAGCTGGGCTGTGTGCACGAACCCCCCGTTCAGCCCGACCGCTGCGCCTTATCCGGTA
ACTATCGTCTTGAGTCCAACCCGGTAAGACACGACTTATCGCCACTGGCAGCAGCCACTGGTAACAGGAT
TAGCAGAGCGAGGTATGTAGGCGGTGCTACAGAGTTCTTGAAGTGGTGGCCTAACTACGGCTACACTAGA
AGGACAGTATTTGGTATCTGCGCTCTGCTGAAGCCAGTTACCTTCGGAAAAAGAGTTGGTAGCTCTTGAT
CCGGCAAACAAACCACCGCTGGTAGCGGTGGTTTTTTTGTTTGCAAGCAGCAGATTACGCGCAGAAAAAA
AGGATCTCAAGAAGATCCTTTGATCTTTTCTACGGGGTCTGACGCTCAGTGGAACGAAAACTCACGTTAA
GGGATTTTGGTCATGAGATTATCAAAAAGGATCTTCACCTAGATCCTTTTAAATTAAAAATGAAGTTTTA
AATCAATCTAAAGTATATATGAGTAAACTTGGTCTGACAGTTACCAATGCTTAATCAGTGAGGCACCTAT
CTCAGCGATCTGTCTATTTCGTTCATCCATAGTTGCCTGACTCCCCGTCGTGTAGATAACTACGATACGG
GAGGGCTTACCATCTGGCCCCAGTGCTGCAATGATACCGCGAGACCCACGCTCACCGGCTCCAGATTTAT
CAGCAATAAACCAGCCAGCCGGAAGGGCCGAGCGCAGAAGTGGTCCTGCAACTTTATCCGCCTCCATCCA
GTCTATTAATTGTTGCCGGGAAGCTAGAGTAAGTAGTTCGCCAGTTAATAGTTTGCGCAACGTTGTTGCC
ATTGCTACAGGCATCGTGGTGTCACGCTCGTCGTTTGGTATGGCTTCATTCAGCTCCGGTTCCCAACGAT
CAAGGCGAGTTACATGATCCCCCATGTTGTGCAAAAAAGCGGTTAGCTCCTTCGGTCCTCCGATCGTTGT
CAGAAGTAAGTTGGCCGCAGTGTTATCACTCATGGTTATGGCAGCACTGCATAATTCTCTTACTGTCATG
CCATCCGTAAGATGCTTTTCTGTGACTGGTGAGTACTCAACCAAGTCATTCTGAGAATAGTGTATGCGGC
GACCGAGTTGCTCTTGCCCGGCGTCAATACGGGATAATACCGCGCCACATAGCAGAACTTTAAAAGTGCT
CATCATTGGAAAACGTTCTTCGGGGCGAAAACTCTCAAGGATCTTACCGCTGTTGAGATCCAGTTCGATG
TAACCCACTCGTGCACCCAACTGATCTTCAGCATCTTTTACTTTCACCAGCGTTTCTGGGTGAGCAAAAA
CAGGAAGGCAAAATGCCGCAAAAAAGGGAATAAGGGCGACACGGAAATGTTGAATACTCATACTCTTCCT
TTTTCAATATTATTGAAGCATTTATCAGGGTTATTGTCTCATGAGCGGATACATATTTGAATGTATTTAG
AAAAATAAACAAATAGGGGTTCCGCGCACATTTCCCCGAAAAGTGCCACCTGACGTC
