>Addgene plasmid #65661 | pFRT-TODestFLAGHA_RBPMS_KDR_F27A | addgene partial sequence | sequence record 114745 | CMV-F 5'-CGCAAATGGGCGGTAGGCGTG-3'
ATAGAGATCTCCCTATCAGTGATAGAGATCGTCGACGAGCTCGTTTAGTGAACCGTCAGATCGCCTGGAG
ACGCCATCCACGCTGTTTTGACCTCCATAGAAGACACCGGGACCGATCCAGCCTCCGGACTCTAGCGTTT
AAACTTAAGCTTGGTACCATGGACTACAAGGACGACGATGACAAGTACCCTTATGACGTGCCCGATTACG
CTTTGAACCAGATATCAACAAGTTTGTACAAAAAAGCAGGCTCCACCATGGGAACCAATTCAGTCGACAT
GAACAACGGCGGCAAAGCCGAGAAGGAGAACACCCCGAGCGAGGCCAACCTTCAGGAGGAGGAGGTCCGG
ACCCTAGCTGTCAGTGGCCTTCCTCTGGACATTAAACCTCGGGAGCTCTATCTGCTTTTCAGACCATTTA
AGGGCTATGAGGGTTCTCTTATAAAGCTCACATCTAAACAGCCTGTAGGTTTTGTCAGTTTTGACAGTCG
CTCAGAAGCAGAGGCTGCAAAGAATGCTTTGAATGGCATCCGCTTCGATCCTGAAATTCCGCAAACACTA
CGACTAGAGTTTGCTAAGGCAAACACGAAGATGGCCAAGAACAAACTCGTAGGGACTCCAAACCCCAGTA
CTCCTCTGCCCAACACTGTACCTCAGTTCATTGCCAGAGAGCCATATGAGCTCACAGTGCCTGCACTTTA
CCCCAGTAGCCCTGAAGTGTGGGCCCCGTACCCTCTGTACCCAGCGGAGTTAGCGCCTGCTCTACCTCCT
CCTGCTTTCACCTATCCCGCTTCACTGCATGCCCAGATGCGCTGGCTCCC
