>Addgene plasmid #65661 | pFRT-TODestFLAGHA_RBPMS_KDR_F27A | addgene partial sequence | sequence record 114746 | BGH-rev 5'-TAGAAGGCACAGTCGAGG-3'
AGTTATCTATGCGGCCGCGGATCAGGTACGCGTAGAATCGAGACCGAGGAGAGGGTTAGGGATAGGCTTA
CCTTCGAACCGCGGGCCCTCTAGACTTGAGCGGCCGCCACTGTGCTGGATATCAACCACTTTGTACAAGA
AAGCTGGGTCTAGATATCTCGAGTGCGGCCGCTCAGCAGAACTGACGGGACTTCCAGCCCTGAGAAGTAG
CCTCGGAGGGAGGGAGCCAGCGCATCTGGGCATGCAGTGAAGCGGGATAGGTGAAAGCAGGAGGAGGTAG
AGCAGGCGCTAACTCCGCTGGGTACAGAGGGTACGGGGCCCACACTTCAGGGCTACTGGGGTAAAGTGCA
GGCACTGTGAGCTCATATGGCTCTCTGGCAATGAACTGAGGTACAGTGTTGGGCAGAGGAGTACTGGGGT
TTGGAGTCCCTACGAGTTTGTTCTTGGCCATCTTCGTGTTTGCCTTAGCAAACTCTAGTCGTAGTGTTTG
CGGAATTTCAGGATCGAAGCGGATGCCATTCAAAGCATTCTTTGCAGCCTCTGCTTCTGAGCGACTGTCA
AAACTGACAAAACCTACAGGCTGTTTAGATGTGAGCTTTATAAGAGAACCCTCATAGCCCTTAAATGGTC
TGAAAAGCAGATAGAGCTCCCGAGGTTTAATGTCCAGAGGAAGGCCACTGACAGCTAGGGTCCGGACCTC
CTCCTCCTGAAGGTTGGCCTCGCTCGGGGTGTTCTCCTTCTCGGCTTTGCCGCCGTTGTTCATGTCGACT
GAATTGGTTCCCATGGTGGAGCCTGCTTTTTTGTACAAACTTGTTGATAT
